Addgene plasmid #15530: pMOR29B-ISH
Depositing lab: Peter Mombaerts. Depositing organization: Rockefeller University. Publication: Local and cis Effects of the H Element on Expression of Odorant Receptor Genes in Mouse. Fuss SH, Omura M, Mombaerts P. Cell. 2007 Jul 27. 130(2):373-84. 10.1016/j.cell.2007.06.023 PubMed 17662950.
Backbone
  Vector backbone: pGEM-T Easy
  Backbone manufacturer: Promega
  Backbone size w/o insert (bp): 3015
  Vector type: for riboprobe, in situ hybridization
Growth in bacteria
  Bacterial resistance: Ampicillin, 100 μg/mL
  Growth temperature: 37°C
  Growth strain: DH5alpha
  Copy number: High Copy
Gene/Insert
  Gene/Insert name: MOR29B (alt names: MOR223-9; Olfr1511)
  Species: M. musculus (mouse)
  Insert size (bp): 1167
  GenBank ID: NT_039614
  Entrez Gene: Olfr1511 (a.k.a. MOR223-9)
  Cloning method: Restriction Enzyme
  Sequencing primers: 5′ T7; 3′ SP6
Terms and licenses: Academic/Nonprofit Terms; Industry Terms: Not Available to Industry
How to cite: pMOR29B-ISH was a gift from Peter Mombaerts (Addgene plasmid # 15530 ; http://n2t.net/addgene:15530 ; RRID:Addgene_15530)
