[The description below was written by a language model from this plasmid's Addgene catalogue record and the feature table of its GenBank file.]
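Description:
pMOR29B-ISH is a riboprobe template plasmid built on the Promega pGEM-T Easy backbone (about 3 kb without insert), a small, high-copy bacterial cloning vector propagated in E. coli under ampicillin selection. It is not an expression vector for cells or animals; its recorded purpose is in vitro synthesis of labelled RNA probes for in situ hybridization.

The insert is a 1167 bp fragment of the mouse odorant receptor gene MOR29B (also known as MOR223-9 or Olfr1511), placed in the vector by restriction enzyme cloning. The T7 and SP6 sequencing primers listed for the 5′ and 3′ ends reflect the pGEM-T Easy layout, in which opposing bacteriophage T7 and SP6 RNA polymerase promoters flank the cloning site. This arrangement allows run-off transcription from either side, so that antisense probe (which detects the mRNA) and sense control probe can be made from the same plasmid. The record does not state the insert's orientation, so it does not say which polymerase yields the antisense strand, nor does it specify which part of the gene (coding or untranslated region) the fragment covers.

The associated sequence record is only a partial 679 bp read, and its sole annotations are the T7 promoter and the matching primer site near one end; the remainder of the insert, the SP6 promoter, the origin of replication and the ampicillin resistance gene are not covered. The plasmid is associated with a study of how the H element influences odorant receptor gene expression in mouse, where a probe of this kind would serve to visualise neurons expressing this receptor in tissue sections.
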