LOCUS       Exported 679 bp ds-DNA linear SYN 13-JUN-2021
DEFINITION  synthetic linear DNA
ACCESSION   .
VERSION     .
KEYWORDS    pMOR29B-ISH
SOURCE      synthetic DNA construct
  ORGANISM  synthetic DNA construct
REFERENCE   1 (bases 1 to 679)
  AUTHORS   Fuss SH, Omura M, Mombaerts P
  TITLE     Local and cis Effects of the H Element on Expression of Odorant
            Receptor Genes in Mouse.
  JOURNAL   Cell. 2007 Jul 27. 130(2):373-84.
  PUBMED    17662950
REFERENCE   2 (bases 1 to 679)
  AUTHORS   .
  TITLE     Direct Submission
  JOURNAL   Exported Jun 13, 2021 from SnapGene Server 1.1.58
            http://www.snapgene.com
FEATURES             Location/Qualifiers
     source          1..679
                     /organism="synthetic DNA construct"
                     /mol_type="other DNA"
     primer_bind     82..101
                     /label=T7
                     /note="T7 promoter, forward primer"
     promoter        82..100
                     /label=T7 promoter
                     /note="promoter for bacteriophage T7 RNA polymerase"
ORIGIN
        1 tactcaagct atgcatccaa cgcgttggga agctctccca tatggtcgac ctgcaggcgg
       61 ccgcgaattc actagtgatt ctaatacgac tcactatagg gcaagcagtg gtatcaacgc
      121 agagtacgcg ggggaagctg cactctataa caagccttca agaacaggtc ttaagtccgg
      181 ccattgtctg ccccggaagg ttttaaaaga gcttgctgag ggcactttcc tccaggccac
      241 ccattctgga gaagagaggg cctcctccaa gtctgcactt ctgcggactg ctatgtcctc
      301 gcggatctga gggaaagagg atgagaaagc aatagatgat tcctggtgca gctttgccgt
      361 gcaagcacag taagagccaa acgaagagcc agccatcttt ccacgggaaa ttaaggcacc
      421 ctctcctaaa aacaagacat gagaagaaac agaaacacat cgctggacga tgtggtgaca
      481 gatttccttc tcctgggctt ggctcacccc ccaaatctaa gagccttcct cttcctggtc
      541 ttcttcctca tttacatcct gacacagctg gggaacctgc tcatcctgct cactgtgtgg
      601 gctgacccca agctgcatgc ccgccccatg tacattcttc tgggtgtgct ctccttcctg
      661 gacatgtggc tctcctcag
//
