>Addgene plasmid #15530 | pMOR29B-ISH | depositor partial sequence | sequence record 8310 | Author sequence
CTAATACGACTCACTATAGGGCAAGCAGTGGTATCAACGCAGAGTACGCGGGAAGCTGCACTCTATAACA
AGCCTTCAAGAACAGGTCTTAAGTCCGGCCATTGTCTGCCCCGGAAGGTTTTAAAAGAGCTTGCTGAGGG
CACTTTCCTCCAGGCCACCCATTCTGGAGAAGAGAGGGCCTCCTCCAAGTCTGCACTTCTGCGGACTGCT
ATGTCCTCGCGGATCTGAGGGAAAGAGGATGAGAAAGCAATAGATGATTCCTGGTGCAGCTTTGCCGTGC
AAGCACAGTAAGAGCCAAACGAAGAGCCAGCCATCTTTCCACGGGAAATTAAGGCACCCTCTCCTAAAAA
CAAGACATGAGAAGAAACAGAAACACATCGCTGGACGATGTGGTGACAGATTTCCTTCTCCTGGGCTTGG
CTCACCCCCCAAATCTAAGAGCCTTCCTCTTCCTGGTCTTCTTCCTCATTTACATCCTGACACAGCTGGG
GAACCTGCTCATCCTGCTCACTGTGTGGGCTGACCCCAAGCTGCATGCCCGCCCCATGTACATTCTTCTG
GGTGTGCTCTCCTTCCTGGACATGTGGCTCTCCTCAGTCATTGTTCCTCGGATTATATTAAACTTCACTC
CCGCCAGCAAGGTTATCGCATTTGGTGGTTGTGCAGCTCAACTATATTTTTTCCACTTCCTAGGCAGCAC
CCAGTGCTTCCTCTACACTTTGATGGCCTATGACAGGTACCTGGCAATATGCCAGCCTCTTCGCTACCCT
GTGCTTATGAATGGGAAGTTGTGCACAATTCTAGTGTCTGGAGCTTGGGTGGCTGGCTCCATCCATGGGT
CTATTCAAGCCACTCTGACCTTCCGATTGCCCTACTGTGGGCCCAAGGAAGTGGACTACTTCTTCTGTGA
CATTCCTGCAGTGCTGAGACTGGCCTGTGCCGATACGACTGTCAATGAACTGGTGACCTTTGTGGACATT
GGGGTAGTGGCTGCCAGTTGCTTCATGCTGATTCTGCTCTCCTATGCCAACATAGTTCATGCCATCCTGA
AGATACGCACTGCCGATGGCAGGAAGCGTGCCTTCTCCACCTGTGGCTCCCATCTCACTGTGGTCACCGT
CTACTATGTCCCCTGTATTTTCATCTACCTTCGGGCAGGTTCCAAGA
