>Addgene plasmid #15530 | pMOR29B-ISH | addgene partial sequence | sequence record 22019 | 15530 with M13F
CGACGTCGCATGCTCCCGGCCGCCATGGCGGCCGCGGGAATTCGATTTCTTGGAACCTGCCCGAAGGTAG
ATGAAAATACAGGGGACATAGTAGACGGTGACCACAGTGAGATGGGAGCCACAGGTGGAGAAGGCACGCT
TCCTGCCATCGGCAGTGCGTATCTTCAGGATGGCATGAACTATGTTGGCATAGGAGAGCAGAATCAGCAT
GAAGTAACTGGCAGCCACTACCCCAATGTCCACAAAGGTCACCAGTTCATTGACAGTCGTATCGGCACAG
GCCAGTCTCAGCACTGCAGGAATGTCACAGAAGAAGTAGTCCACTTCCTTGGGCCCACAGTAGGGCAATA
GGAAGGTCAGAGTGGCTTGAATAGACCCATGGATGGAGCCAGCCACCCAAGCTCCAGACACTAGAATTGT
GCACAACTTCCCATTCATAAGCACAGGGTAGCGAAGAGGCTGGCATATTGCCAGGTACCTGTCATAGGCC
ATCAAAGTGTAGAGGAAGCACTGGGTGCTGCCTAGGAAGTGGAAAAAATATAGTTGAGCTGCACAACCAC
CAAATGCGATAACCTTGCTGGCGGGAGTGAAGTTTAATATAATCCGA
